>Addgene plasmid #224257 | pAM298 | addgene full sequence | sequence record 451489 | Addgene NGS Result
ATAGACCGAGATAGGGT
[37 nt withheld, positions 18-54]
AAAGAACGTGGACTCCAACGTCAAAGG
[49 nt withheld, positions 82-130]
T
[91 nt withheld, positions 132-222]
G
[124 nt withheld, positions 224-347]
CCCATTCGCCAATCCGGATATAGTTCCTCCTTTCAGCAAAAAACCCCTCAAGACCCGTTTAGAGGCCCCA
AGGGGTTATGCTAGTTATTGCTCAGCGGTGGCAGCAGCCAACTCAGCTTCCTTTCGGGCTTTGTTAGCAG
CCGGATCTCAGTGGTGGTGGTGGTGGTGCTCGAGTGCGGCCGCAAGCTTGTCGACGGAGCTCGAATTCGG
ATCCTCATCATTAACCACCTCTTAGCCTTAGCACAAGATGTAAGGTGGACTCCTTCTGAATGTTGTAATC
AGACAGCGTTCTACCGTCTTCTAGCTGCTTACCGGCAAAGATCAATCTTTGTTGATCTGGAGGGATACCT
TCCTTGTCTTGAATTTTCGACTTAACGTTGTCGATGGTATCGGAAGATTCAACTTCCAATGTTATGGTTT
TACCGGTCAAAGTCTTGACGAAAATCTGCATACACATATGGGTATATCTCCTTCTTAAAGTTAAACAAAA
TTATTCAGAGGGGAATTGTTATCCGCTCACAATTCCCCTATAGTGAGTCGTATTAATTTCGCGGGATCGA
GATCTCGATCCTCTACGCCGGACGCATCGTGGCCGGCATCACCGGCGCCACAGGTGCGGTTGCTGGCGCC
TATATCGCCGACATCACCGATGGGGAAGATCGGGCTCGCCACTTCGGGCTCATGAGCGCTTGTTTCGGCG
TGGGTATGGTGGCAGGCCCCGTGGCCGGGGGACTGTTGGGCGCCATCTCCTTGCATGCACCATTCCTTGC
GGCGGCGGTGCTCAACGGCCTCAACCTACTACTGGGCTGCTTCCTAATGCAGGAGTCGCATAAGGGAGAG
CGTCGAGATCCCGGACACCATCGAATGGCGCAAAACCTTTCGCGGTATGGCATGATAGCGCCCGGAAGAG
AGTCAATTCAGGGTGGTGAATGTGAAACCAGTAACGTTATACGATGTCGCAGAGTATGCCGGTGTCTCTT
ATCAGACCGTTTCCCGCGTGGTGAACCAGGCCAGCCACGTTTCTGCGAAAACGCGGGAAAAAGTGGAAGC
GGCGATGGCGGAGCTGAATTACATTCCCAACCGCGTGGCACAACAACTGGCGGGCAAACAGTCGTTGCTG
ATTGGCGTTGCCACCTCCAGTCTGGCCCTGCACGCGCCGTCGCAAATTGTCGCGGCGATTAAATCTCGCG
CCGATCAACTGGGTGCCAGCGTGGTGGTGTCGATGGTAGAACGAAGCGGCGTCGAAGCCTGTAAAGCGGC
GGTGCACAATCTTCTCGCGCAACGCGTCAGTGGGCTGATCATTAACTATCCGCTGGATGACCAGGATGCC
ATTGCTGTGGAAGCTGCCTGCACTAATGTTCCGGCGTTATTTCTTGATGTCTCTGACCAGACACCCATCA
ACAGTATTATTTTCTCCCATGAAGACGGTACGCGACTGGGCGTGGAGCATCTGGTCGCATTGGGTCACCA
GCAAATCGCGCTGTTAGCGGGCCCATTAAGTTCTGTCTCGGCGCGTCTGCGTCTGGCTGGCTGGCATAAA
TATCTCACTCGCAATCAAATTCAGCCGATAGCGGAACGGGAAGGCGACTGGAGTGCCATGTCCGGTTTTC
AACAAACCATGCAAATGCTGAATGAGGGCATCGTTCCCACTGCGATGCTGGTTGCCAACGATCAGATGGC
GCTGGGCGCAATGCGCGCCATTACCGAGTCCGGGCTGCGCGTTGGTGCGGATATCTCGGTAGTGGGATAC
GACGATACCGAAGACAGCTCATGTTATATCCCGCCGTTAACCACCATCAAACAGGATTTTCGCCTGCTGG
GGCAAACCAGCGTGGACCGCTTGCTGCAACTCTCTCAGGGCCAGGCGGTGAAGGGCAATCAGCTGTTGCC
CGTCTCACTGGTGAAAAGAAAAACCACCCTGGCGCCCAATACGCAAACCGCCTCTCCCCGCGCGTTGGCC
GATTCATTAATGCAGCTGGCACGACAGGTTTCCCGACTGGAAAGCGGGCAGTGAGCGCAACGCAATTAAT
GTAAGTTAGCTCACTCATTAGGCACCGGGATCTCGACCGATGCCCTTGAGAGCCTTCAACCCAGTCAGCT
CCTTCCGGTGGGCGCGGGGCATGACTATCGTCGCCGCACTTATGACTGTCTTCTTTATCATGCAACTCGT
AGGACAGGTGCCGGCAGCGCTCTGGGTCATTTTCGGCGAGGACCGCTTTCGCTGGAGCGCGACGATGATC
GGCCTGTCGCTTGCGGTATTCGGAATCTTGCACGCCCTCGCTCAAGCCTTCGTCACTGGTCCCGCCACCA
AACGTTTCGGCGAGAAGCAGGCCATTATCGCCGGCATGGCGGCCCCACGGGTGCGCATGATCGTGCTCCT
GTCGTTGAGGACCCGGCTAGGCTGGCGGGGTTGCCTTACTGGTTAGCAGAATGAATCACCGATACGCGAG
CGAACGTGAAGCGACTGCTGCTGCAAAACGTCTGCGACCTGAGCAACAACATGAATGGTCTTCGGTTTCC
GTGTTTCGTAAAGTCTGGAAACGCGGAAGTCAGCGCCCTGCACCATTATGTTCCGGATCTGCATCGCAGG
ATGCTGCTGGCTACCCTGTGGAACACCTACATCTGTATTAACGAAGCGCTGGCATTGACCCTGAGTGATT
TTTCTCTGGTCCCGCCGCATCCATACCGCCAGTTGTTTACCCTCACAACGTTCCAGTAACCGGGCATGTT
CATCATCAGTAACCCGTATCGTGAGCATCCTCTCTCGTTTCATCGGTATCATTACCCCCATGAACAGAAA
TCCCCCTTACACGGAGGCATCAGTGACCAAACAGGAAAAAACCGCCCTTAACATGGCCCGCTTTATCAGA
AGCCAGACATTAACGCTTCTGGAGAAACTCAACGAGCTGGACGCGGATGAACAGGCAGACATCTGTGAAT
CGCTTCACGACCACGCTGATGAGCTTTACCGCAGCTGCCTCGCGCGTTTCGGTGATGACGGTGAAAACCT
CTGACACATGCAGCTCCCGGAGACGGTCACAGCTTGTCTGTAAGCGGATGCCGGGAGCAGACAAGCCCGT
CAGGGCGCGTCAGCGGGTGTTGGCGGGTGTCGGGGCGCAGCCATGACCCAGTCACGTAGCGATAGCGGAG
TGTATACTGGCTTAACTATGCGGCATCAGAGCAGATTGTACTGAGAGTGCACCATTGCGGTGTGAAATAC
CGCACAGATGCGTAAGGAGAAAATACCGCATCAGGCGCTCTTCCGCTTCCTCGCTCACTGACTCGCTGCG
CTCGGTCGTTCGGCTGCGGCGAGCGGTATCAGCTCACTCAAAGGCGGTAATACGGTTATCCACAGAATCA
GGGGATAACGCAGGAAAGAACATGTGAGCAAAAGGCCAGCAAAAGGCCAGGAACCGTAAAAAGGCCGCGT
TGCTGGCGTTTTTCCATAGGCTCCGCCCCCCTGACGAGCATCACAAAAATCGACGCTCAAGTCAGAGGTG
GCGAAACCCGACAGGACTATAAAGATACCAGGCGTTTCCCCCTGGAAGCTCCCTCGTGCGCTCTCCTGTT
CCGACCCTGCCGCTTACCGGATACCTGTCCGCCTTTCTCCCTTCGGGAAGCGTGGCGCTTTCTCATAGCT
CACGCTGTAGGTATCTCAGTTCGGTGTAGGTCGTTCGCTCCAAGCTGGGCTGTGTGCACGAACCCCCCGT
TCAGCCCGACCGCTGCGCCTTATCCGGTAACTATCGTCTTGAGTCCAACCCGGTAAGACACGACTTATCG
CCACTGGCAGCAGCCACTGGTAACAGGATTAGCAGAGCGAGGTATGTAGGCGGTGCTACAGAGTTCTTGA
AGTGGTGGCCTAACTACGGCTACACTAGAAGGACAGTATTTGGTATCTGCGCTCTGCTGAAGCCAGTTAC
CTTCGGAAAAAGAGTTGGTAGCTCTTGATCCGGCAAACAAACCACCGCTGGTAGCGGTGGTTTTTTTGTT
TGCAAGCAGCAGATTACGCGCAGAAAAAAAGGATCTCAAGAAGATCCTTTGATCTTTTCTACGGGGTCTG
ACGCTCAGTGGAACGAAAACTCACGTTAAGGGATTTTGGTCATGAACAATAAAACTGTCTGCTTACATAA
ACAGTAATACAAGGGGTGTTATGAGCCATATTCAACGGGAAACGTCTTGCTCTAGGCCGCGATTAAATTC
CAACATGGATGCTGATTTATATGGGTATAAATGGGCTCGCGATAATGTCGGGCAATCAGGTGCGACAATC
TATCGATTGTATGGGAAGCCCGATGCGCCAGAGTTGTTTCTGAAACATGGCAAAGGTAGCGTTGCCAATG
ATGTTACAGATGAGATGGTCAGACTAAACTGGCTGACGGAATTTATGCCTCTTCCGACCATCAAGCATTT
TATCCGTACTCCTGATGATGCATGGTTACTCACCACTGCGATCCCCGGGAAAACAGCATTCCAGGTATTA
GAAGAATATCCTGATTCAGGTGAAAATATTGTTGATGCGCTGGCAGTGTTCCTGCGCCGGTTGCATTCGA
TTCCTGTTTGTAATTGTCCTTTTAACAGCGATCGCGTATTTCGTCTCGCTCAGGCGCAATCACGAATGAA
TAACGGTTTGGTTGATGCGAGTGATTTTGATGACGAGCGTAATGGCTGGCCTGTTGAACAAGTCTGGAAA
GAAATGCATAAACTTTTGCCATTCTCACCGGATTCAGTCGTCACTCATGGTGATTTCTCACTTGATAACC
TTATTTTTGACGAGGGGAAATTAATAGGTTGTATTGATGTTGGACGAGTCGGAATCGCAGACCGATACCA
GGATCTTGCCATCCTATGGAACTGCCTCGGTGAGTTTTCTCCTTCATTACAGAAACGGCTTTTTCAAAAA
TATGGTATTGATAATCCTGATATGAATAAATTGCAGTTTCATTTGATGCTCGATGAGTTTTTCTAAGAAT
TAATTCATGAGCGGATACATATTTGAATGTATTTAGAAAAATAAACAAATAGGGGTTCCGCGCACATTTC
CCCGAAAAGTGCCACCTAAATTGTAAGCGTTAATATTTTGTTAAAATTCGCGTTAAATTTTTGTTAAATC
AGCTCATTTTTTAACCAATAGGCCGAAATCGGCAAAATCCCTTATAAATCAAAAGA
Features (pLannotate 1.2.2; 19 found; start..end, strand, type, name):
    384..431     -  terminator     T7 terminator: transcription terminator for bacteriophage T7 RNA polymerase
    439..488     -  CDS            SET1 (fragment): solubility-enhancement tag derived from T7 phage gene 10B
    498..515     -  CDS            9xHis (fragment): 9xHis affinity tag
    571..798     -  CDS            ubiquitin: Saccharomyces cerevisiae ubiquitin
    814..836     -  RBS            RBS: efficient ribosome binding site from bacteriophage T7 gene 10 (Olins and Rangwala, 1989)
    849..873     -  protein_bind   lac operator: The lac repressor binds to the lac operator to inhibit transcription in E. coli. This inhibition can be relieved by adding lactose or isopropyl-β-D-thiogalactopyranoside (IPTG). lac repressor encoded by lacI
    874..892     -  promoter       T7 promoter: promoter for bacteriophage T7 RNA polymerase
    914..1193    +  CDS            TcR (fragment): tetracycline efflux protein; tet; confers resistance to tetracycline
   1201..1278    +  promoter       lacI promoter: lacI
   1279..2361    +  CDS            lacI: lac repressor; lacI; The lac repressor binds to the lac operator to inhibit transcription in E. coli. This inhibition can be relieved by adding lactose or isopropyl-β-D-thiogalactopyranoside (IPTG).
   2374..2395    +  protein_bind   CAP binding site: CAP binding activates transcription in the presence of cAMP. E. coli catabolite activator protein
   2410..2701    +  CDS            TcR (fragment): tetracycline efflux protein; tet; confers resistance to tetracycline
   2773..3153    -  CDS            YPB1_ECOLX: Protein predicted: Swiss-Prot protein existence level 4. From Escherichia coli.
   3170..3361    +  CDS            rop: Rop protein, which maintains plasmids at low copy number; rop
   3463..3602    +  misc_feature   bom: basis of mobility region from pBR322
   3788..4376    -  rep_origin     ori: high-copy-number ColE1/pMB1/pBR322/pUC origin of replication
   4498..5313    +  CDS            KanR: aminoglycoside phosphotransferase; aph(3')-Ia; confers resistance to kanamycin in bacteria or G418 (Geneticin®) in eukaryotes
   5322..5379    -  promoter       AmpR promoter (fragment): bla
   5432..347     -  rep_origin     f1 ori (across the origin) (sequence partly withheld): f1 bacteriophage origin of replication; arrow indicates direction of (+) strand synthesis
