[The description below was written by a language model from this plasmid's Addgene catalogue record and pLannotate feature annotations shown in this document.]
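Description:
pAM298 is a bacterial expression plasmid built on the pET28b backbone that carries Saccharomyces cerevisiae ubiquitin, listed in the catalogue as "MCM WT ubiquitin". The record does not explain what "MCM" denotes. It may refer to a short addition to the wild-type ubiquitin sequence, but that cannot be confirmed from the fields given. The sequenced plasmid is about 5.5 kb and is propagated in E. coli under kanamycin selection through an aminoglycoside phosphotransferase (KanR) gene. Replication relies on a ColE1/pBR322-type origin accompanied by the rop gene, which moderates copy number, and the bom mobilisation region. An f1 phage origin is also present. The short tetracycline-resistance fragments and the predicted E. coli open reading frame flagged in the feature table are non-functional pBR322-derived remnants typical of pET vectors.

The ubiquitin coding sequence sits in a standard pET expression cassette: a T7 promoter followed by a lac operator, the strong T7 gene 10 ribosome binding site, the ubiquitin open reading frame, and a T7 terminator. A plasmid-borne lacI gene supplies lac repressor, so transcription is held off until IPTG induction in a host that provides T7 RNA polymerase. A His-tag-encoding stretch lies downstream of ubiquitin, as in the parent vector, along with a small fragment annotated as a solubility tag. The feature table does not show whether the His tag is in frame and translated or separated from ubiquitin by a stop codon. The construct is suited to recombinant production of yeast ubiquitin. The associated study concerns how the Cdc48 ATPase and its Ufd1 cofactor engage polyubiquitin chains of specific linkage, suggesting use in preparing defined ubiquitin chains or ubiquitinated substrates in vitro.
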