Addgene plasmid #224257: pAM298
Purpose: MCM WT ubiquitin
Depositing lab: Andreas Martin. Depositing organization: University of California, Berkeley. Publication: The Ufd1 cofactor determines the linkage specificity of polyubiquitin chain engagement by the AAA+ ATPase Cdc48. Williams C, Dong KC, Arkinson C, Martin A. Mol Cell. 2023 Mar 2;83(5):759-769.e7. doi: 10.1016/j.molcel.2023.01.016. Epub 2023 Feb 2. PubMed 36736315.
Backbone
  Vector backbone: pET28b
  Vector type: Bacterial Expression
Growth in bacteria
  Bacterial resistance: Kanamycin, 50 μg/mL
  Growth temperature: 37°C
  Growth strain: DH5alpha
  Copy number: Unknown
Gene/Insert
  Gene/Insert name: MCM Ubiquitin
  Species: S. cerevisiae (budding yeast)
Terms and licenses: Academic/Nonprofit Terms; Industry Terms: Not Available to Industry
How to cite: pAM298 was a gift from Andreas Martin (Addgene plasmid # 224257 ; http://n2t.net/addgene:224257 ; RRID:Addgene_224257)
